Addgene plasmid #41848: psiCheck-ApoECDS
Depositing lab: Sohail Tavazoie. Depositing organization: Rockefeller University. Publication: Convergent Multi-miRNA Targeting of ApoE Drives LRP1/LRP8-Dependent Melanoma Metastasis and Angiogenesis. Pencheva N, Tran H, Buss C, Huh D, Drobnjak M, Busam K, Tavazoie SF. Cell. 2012 Nov 21;151(5):1068-82. doi: 10.1016/j.cell.2012.10.028. Epub 2012 Nov 8. PubMed 23142051.
Backbone
  Vector backbone: PsiCheck2
  Backbone manufacturer: Promega
  Backbone size w/o insert (bp): 6273
  Total vector size (bp): 6400
  Modifications to backbone: The CDS of ApoE is chimerically fused to the C terminus of the renilla luciferase reporter in the psiCheck2 vector by removing the luciferase stop codon and inserting a 6 amino acid-long linker connecting the CDS of luciferase to the CDS of ApoE.
  Vector type: Luciferase
Growth in bacteria
  Bacterial resistance: Ampicillin, 100 μg/mL
  Growth temperature: 37°C
  Growth strain: DH5alpha
  Copy number: High Copy
Gene/Insert
  Gene/Insert name: ApoE CDS
  Species: H. sapiens (human)
  Insert size (bp): 954
  GenBank ID: NM_000041
  Entrez Gene: APOE (a.k.a. AD2, APO-E, ApoE4, LDLCQ5, LPG)
  Tag / fusion protein: renilla luciferase (N terminal on backbone)
  Cloning method: Restriction Enzyme; 5′ cloning site XhoI (not destroyed); 3′ cloning site XhoI (not destroyed)
  Sequencing primers: 5′ GTACATCAAGAGCTTCGTGG; 3′ AAGACTCATTTAGATCCTCACAC
Terms and licenses: Academic/Nonprofit Terms; Industry Terms: Not Available to Industry
How to cite: psiCheck-ApoECDS was a gift from Sohail Tavazoie (Addgene plasmid # 41848 ; http://n2t.net/addgene:41848 ; RRID:Addgene_41848)
