[The description below was written by a language model from this plasmid's Addgene catalogue record.]
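Description:
psiCheck-ApoECDS is a dual-luciferase reporter plasmid built on the Promega psiCheck2 backbone, intended for transfection into mammalian cells and propagated in E. coli as a high-copy plasmid under ampicillin selection. The psiCheck2 platform carries two luciferase genes on one plasmid: a Renilla luciferase that serves as the experimental reporter, to which test sequences are attached, and a firefly luciferase expressed from an independent cassette that provides an internal normalisation control. No feature table accompanies this entry, so the promoters, polyadenylation signals and origin are not itemised in the record.

The insert is the human APOE coding sequence (954 bp), cloned through XhoI sites at both ends, which were retained. Rather than being placed in the usual 3′ UTR position downstream of the Renilla stop codon, the coding sequence is joined in frame to the C terminus of Renilla luciferase: the luciferase stop codon was removed and a six-amino-acid linker connects the two open reading frames, giving a chimeric Renilla–ApoE protein. This keeps the ApoE sequence within a translated region, so that regulatory elements lying in the coding sequence are tested in a context resembling their native one.

The associated publication concerns convergent targeting of ApoE by multiple microRNAs in melanoma metastasis and angiogenesis, so the construct is suited to testing whether microRNAs act on sites within the ApoE coding region, read out as a change in the Renilla-to-firefly signal ratio. The listed total size (6400 bp) is smaller than the sum of the stated backbone (6273 bp) and insert, so the size fields should be treated as approximate.
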