>Addgene plasmid #41848 | psiCheck-ApoECDS | depositor partial sequence | sequence record 56595 | ApoE CDS sequence insert
[951 nt withheld, positions 1-951]
TGA
