>Addgene plasmid #41848 | psiCheck-ApoECDS | addgene partial sequence | sequence record 57610 | RenLuc3F 5'-GTACATCAAGAGCTTCGTGG-3'
[270 nt withheld, positions 1-270]
A
[609 nt withheld, positions 272-880]
