>Addgene plasmid #41848 | psiCheck-ApoECDS | addgene partial sequence | sequence record 58110 | psiCHECK2-R 5'-CGAGGTCCGAAGACTCATTT-3'
AAATAAAGATATTTTATTGCGGCCAGCGGCCGCTCTAGGTTTAAACGAATTCCCGGGCTCGAGTCA
[710 nt withheld, positions 67-776]
